Addgene plasmid #225636: pEMS2367
Purpose: High Copy number plasmid containing Ple384 (TH MiniPromoter) insert
Depositing lab: Elizabeth Simpson. Depositing organization: University of British Columbia. Publication: MiniPromoters Ple384 (TH) and Ple388 (PITX3) for targeting midbrain dopaminergic neurons in mice and monkeys. Galvan A, Choi D, Korecki AJ, de Moura Gomes A, Fornes O, Tanimura J, Farkas RA, Lam SL, Lu G, Petkau TL, Yao A, Wasserman WW, Leavitt BR, Simpson EM, Smith Y. Sci Rep. 2026 Feb 16. doi: 10.1038/s41598-026-37466-2. PubMed 41698976.
Backbone
  Vector backbone: pUC57
  Backbone manufacturer: GenScript
  Backbone size w/o insert (bp): 3518
  Vector type: Unspecified
Growth in bacteria
  Bacterial resistance: Ampicillin, 100 μg/mL
  Growth temperature: 37°C
  Growth strain: DH5alpha
  Copy number: High Copy
Gene/Insert
  Gene/Insert name: Ple384 (alt name: TH MiniPromoter)
  Species: H. sapiens (human)
  Insert size (bp): 1012
  Entrez Gene: TH (a.k.a. DYT14, DYT5b, TYH)
  Cloning method: Restriction Enzyme; 5′ cloning site FseI (not destroyed); 3′ cloning site AscI (not destroyed)
  Sequencing primers: 5′ M13-fwd; 3′ M13-rev
Terms and licenses: Academic/Nonprofit Terms; Industry Terms: Not Available to Industry
How to cite: pEMS2367 was a gift from Elizabeth Simpson (Addgene plasmid # 225636 ; http://n2t.net/addgene:225636 ; RRID:Addgene_225636)
