[The description below was written by a language model from this plasmid's Addgene catalogue record and pLannotate feature annotations shown in this document.]
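Description:
pEMS2367 is a high-copy bacterial cloning plasmid built on the pUC57 backbone that serves as a storage and source vector for Ple384, a human-derived MiniPromoter based on regulatory sequence from the tyrosine hydroxylase (TH) gene. It is propagated in E. coli through the high-copy ColE1/pUC-type origin of replication and selected with ampicillin via the β-lactamase (AmpR) gene and its own promoter. The rest of the annotated backbone is typical pUC-family sequence: a CAP binding site, lac promoter and lac operator upstream of the cloning region, a lacZα fragment downstream of it, and short remnants of lacI, bom and rop that are not expected to be functional.

The roughly 1 kb Ple384 insert sits between the lac regulatory elements and the lacZα fragment, in a stretch the automated annotation leaves largely unlabelled. The only hit there is a very short match to CLIP-tag, which is almost certainly a chance similarity rather than a real coding element. The insert is flanked by FseI and AscI sites that were both preserved, so the MiniPromoter can be excised as a cassette and moved into other vectors, and M13 forward and reverse primer sites allow it to be sequenced. The plasmid carries no reporter, transgene, polyadenylation signal or viral elements, so it is not itself an expression construct.

The associated work concerns MiniPromoters for targeting midbrain dopaminergic neurons in mice and monkeys, which suggests this plasmid supplies the compact TH promoter element for subcloning into delivery vectors. The sequenced record is 3,738 nt, shorter than the sum of the catalogue's stated backbone and insert sizes, and the record does not explain this discrepancy.
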