Features (pLannotate 1.2.2; 11 found; start..end, strand, type, name):
    542..1130    +  rep_origin     ori: high-copy-number ColE1/pMB1/pBR322/pUC origin of replication
   1313..1405    +  CDS            lacI (fragment): lac repressor; lacI; The lac repressor binds to the lac operator to inhibit transcription in E. coli. This inhibition can be relieved by adding lactose or isopropyl-β-D-thiogalactopyranoside (IPTG).
   1418..1439    +  protein_bind   CAP binding site: CAP binding activates transcription in the presence of cAMP. E. coli catabolite activator protein
   1454..1484    +  promoter       lac promoter: promoter for the E. coli lac operon
   1492..1508    +  protein_bind   lac operator: The lac repressor binds to the lac operator to inhibit transcription in E. coli. This inhibition can be relieved by adding lactose or isopropyl-β-D-thiogalactopyranoside (IPTG). lac repressor encoded by lacI
   2398..2414    +  CDS            CLIP-tag™ (fragment): human O6-alkylguanine-DNA-alkyltransferase variant that forms covalent bonds with benzylcytosine derivatives fast-reacting variant, optimized for mammalian expression
   2650..2807    +  CDS            lacZα (fragment): LacZα fragment of β-galactosidase; lacZ fragment
   2813..2912    -  misc_feature   bom (fragment): basis of mobility region from pBR322
   3014..3049    -  CDS            rop (fragment): Rop protein, which maintains plasmids at low copy number; rop
   3144..3248    +  promoter       AmpR promoter: bla
   3249..371     +  CDS            AmpR (across the origin): β-lactamase; bla; confers resistance to ampicillin, carbenicillin, and related antibiotics
>Addgene plasmid #225636 | pEMS2367 | addgene full sequence | sequence record 445478 | Addgene NGS Result
AACCGGAGCTGAATGAAGCCATACCAAACGACGAGCGTGACACCACGATGCCTGTAGCAATGGCAACAAC
GTTGCGCAAACTATTAACTGGCGAACTACTTACTCTAGCTTCCCGGCAACAATTAATAGACTGGATGGAG
GCGGATAAAGTTGCAGGACCACTTCTGCGCTCGGCCCTTCCGGCTGGCTGGTTTATTGCTGATAAATCTG
GAGCCGGTGAGCGTGGGTCTCGCGGTATCATTGCAGCACTGGGGCCAGATGGTAAGCCCTCCCGTATCGT
AGTTATCTACACGACGGGGAGTCAGGCAACTATGGATGAACGAAATAGACAGATCGCTGAGATAGGTGCC
TCACTGATTAAGCATTGGTAACTGTCAGACCAAGTTTACTCATATATACTTTAGATTGATTTAAAACTTC
ATTTTTAATTTAAAAGGATCTAGGTGAAGATCCTTTTTGATAATCTCATGACCAAAATCCCTTAACGTGA
GTTTTCGTTCCACTGAGCGTCAGACCCCGTAGAAAAGATCAAAGGATCTTCTTGAGATCCTTTTTTTCTG
CGCGTAATCTGCTGCTTGCAAACAAAAAAACCACCGCTACCAGCGGTGGTTTGTTTGCCGGATCAAGAGC
TACCAACTCTTTTTCCGAAGGTAACTGGCTTCAGCAGAGCGCAGATACCAAATACTGTTCTTCTAGTGTA
GCCGTAGTTAGGCCACCACTTCAAGAACTCTGTAGCACCGCCTACATACCTCGCTCTGCTAATCCTGTTA
CCAGTGGCTGCTGCCAGTGGCGATAAGTCGTGTCTTACCGGGTTGGACTCAAGACGATAGTTACCGGATA
AGGCGCAGCGGTCGGGCTGAACGGGGGGTTCGTGCACACAGCCCAGCTTGGAGCGAACGACCTACACCGA
ACTGAGATACCTACAGCGTGAGCTATGAGAAAGCGCCACGCTTCCCGAAGGGAGAAAGGCGGACAGGTAT
CCGGTAAGCGGCAGGGTCGGAACAGGAGAGCGCACGAGGGAGCTTCCAGGGGGAAACGCCTGGTATCTTT
ATAGTCCTGTCGGGTTTCGCCACCTCTGACTTGAGCGTCGATTTTTGTGATGCTCGTCAGGGGGGCGGAG
CCTATGGAAAAACGCCAGCAACGCGGCCTTTTTACGGTTCCTGGCCTTTTGCTGGCCTTTTGCTCACATG
TTCTTTCCTGCGTTATCCCCTGATTCTGTGGATAACCGTATTACCGCCTTTGAGTGAGCTGATACCGCTC
GCCGCAGCCGAACGACCGAGCGCAGCGAGTCAGTGAGCGAGGAAGCGGAAGAGCGCCCAATACGCAAACC
GCCTCTCCCCGCGCGTTGGCCGATTCATTAATGCAGCTGGCACGACAGGTTTCCCGACTGGAAAGCGGGC
AGTGAGCGCAACGCAATTAATGTGAGTTAGCTCACTCATTAGGCACCCCAGGCTTTACACTTTATGCTTC
CGGCTCGTATGTTGTGTGGAATTGTGAGCGGATAACAATTTCACACAGGAAACAGCTATGACCATGATTA
CGCCAAGCTTGCATGCAGGCCTCTGCAGTCGACGGGCCCGGGATCCGATGGCGCGCCGGAGGTCCGGGCT
CCGTCTCCACAGCCCTGGCCCAGCAGCCTCTTATAAGCTGAGCTGACGTCAAAGCCCCCTCTGGGTCCCC
CACCTTCCCCTCCTTACATCCCCCACCCCTGCCTGCTGTGCCTGATGGAGGCGGGGGTGGGTGAGGAAGG
AGGGAGGCGCAGGAGAAAGGGCTCGTCCGTGGAATCTAATTGCCTTCACTCCCCAGCCCTGTCTGAATCA
TCCTCAGCCCGCGGGCTTGCGGGGACCAGGGGCTCGTGCTCTGCGGGGGGCTGAGACCAGGGTCGGCTGC
TGAGGATCCCTCGGTGAGGCAGCTCCAGGCCCCCCAGCACCCCGCCCCAGCTCTGCCCAGGGCGGCCCCA
GTGCTCAGGTGCCCAGGCCAGGAGGAGAGACATGCCTGATGAACACCACGCCGGAGGCTCATGGCCCACA
CTGCCGGATGTGGATTTAACCTTTCAGCAAATGTCTTCCACTGATACAAATATTGCTTTTTAATTCGGTT
TCCTGCCGGGCCAGTTGTGCTTTCATGGAAATGGAGCGTGTTCTCTCTCAACAGCCTCTCAGCCCGAGGC
TTAATCACCCAGATTAATCACCCAGCACGTCTGTGCCCTGGGACTGGTGCCCACTCCCCGCGTGGGGCAG
GGTCAGAGTGCTGACTTCGACCTGGCTGTGAGGCTGCTCCGCCCACAGGGCGAGTCTCTGAGGCCACCAG
GCCGCATTCACTTCAGGTACCTCTGCTAATCCCGGGGCTCGGAGGAGCCCCCACCCCCGGCTGACATTTC
CAGGCCGCTGCGTGCCGCTGCCCCAGCCGCCGTGATATTTAGACAGGGCTTGTTTGCCATGTGATTACTT
TGGGGCCTGGGATGAACTCTACCAACACCTGAGCTTGTCCGCTTTGCTCCAAAGCTTGTTTTTAATACAC
TCGCTGTCAGCTAAGCCGGCTCCCTCCAGCTGTGGGGTCCGGTCCCCTCCTGGGCCAGAGGGAGGACTAA
GCCCAGGTTTTCCTCAGGAGGCCGGCCATCTAGATGCATTCGCGAGGTACCGAGCTCGAATTCACTGGCC
GTCGTTTTACAACGTCGTGACTGGGAAAACCCTGGCGTTACCCAACTTAATCGCCTTGCAGCACATCCCC
CTTTCGCCAGCTGGCGTAATAGCGAAGAGGCCCGCACCGATCGCCCTTCCCAACAGTTGCGCAGCCTGAA
TGGCGAATGGCGCCTGATGCGGTATTTTCTCCTTACGCATCTGTGCGGTATTTCACACCGCATATGGTGC
ACTCTCAGTACAATCTGCTCTGATGCCGCATAGTTAAGCCAGCCCCGACACCCGCCAACACCCGCTGACG
CGCCCTGACGGGCTTGTCTGCTCCCGGCATCCGCTTACAGACAAGCTGTGACCGTCTCCGGGAGCTGCAT
GTGTCAGAGGTTTTCACCGTCATCACCGAAACGCGCGAGACGAAAGGGCCTCGTGATACGCCTATTTTTA
TAGGTTAATGTCATGATAATAATGGTTTCTTAGACGTCAGGTGGCACTTTTCGGGGAAATGTGCGCGGAA
CCCCTATTTGTTTATTTTTCTAAATACATTCAAATATGTATCCGCTCATGAGACAATAACCCTGATAAAT
GCTTCAATAATATTGAAAAAGGAAGAGTATGAGTATTCAACATTTCCGTGTCGCCCTTATTCCCTTTTTT
GCGGCATTTTGCCTTCCTGTTTTTGCTCACCCAGAAACGCTGGTGAAAGTAAAAGATGCTGAAGATCAGT
TGGGTGCACGAGTGGGTTACATCGAACTGGATCTCAACAGCGGTAAGATCCTTGAGAGTTTTCGCCCCGA
AGAACGTTTTCCAATGATGAGCACTTTTAAAGTTCTGCTATGTGGCGCGGTATTATCCCGTATTGACGCC
GGGCAAGAGCAACTCGGTCGCCGCATACACTATTCTCAGAATGACTTGGTTGAGTACTCACCAGTCACAG
AAAAGCATCTTACGGATGGCATGACAGTAAGAGAATTATGCAGTGCTGCCATAACCATGAGTGATAACAC
TGCGGCCAACTTACTTCTGACAACGATCGGAGGACCGAAGGAGCTAACCGCTTTTTTGCACAACATGGGG
GATCATGTAACTCGCCTTGATCGTTGGG
